Addgene plasmid #156735: pD649-HAsp-KIR3DL3.1-Fc(DAPA)-AviTag-6xHis
Purpose: Mammalian expression of cell-surface protein extracellular domain fused to Fc(DAPA)-Avi-6xHis. Protein is secreted from cells.
Depositing lab: Chris Garcia. Depositing organization: Stanford University. Publication: A Human IgSF Cell-Surface Interactome Reveals a Complex Network of Protein-Protein Interactions. Wojtowicz WM, Vielmetter J, Fernandes RA, Siepe DH, Eastman CL, Chisholm GB, Cox S, Klock H, Anderson PW, Rue SM, Miller JJ, Glaser SM, Bragstad ML, Vance J, Lam AW, Lesley SA, Zinn K, Garcia KC. Cell. 2020 Aug 20;182(4):1027-1043.e17. doi: 10.1016/j.cell.2020.07.025. PubMed 32822567.
Backbone
  Vector backbone: pD649
  Backbone size w/o insert (bp): 6106
  Vector type: Mammalian Expression
Growth in bacteria
  Bacterial resistance: Ampicillin, 100 μg/mL
  Growth temperature: 37°C
  Growth strain: DH5alpha
  Copy number: High Copy
Gene/Insert
  Gene/Insert name: KIR3DL3 (alt name: A0A0B4J1R5)
  Species: H. sapiens (human)
  Insert size (bp): 888
  Mutation: Fc region of human IgG contains D265A and P329A mutations (DAPA)
  Entrez Gene: KIR3DL3 (a.k.a. CD158Z, KIR3DL7, KIR44, KIRC1)
  Promoter: CMV/SP6
  Tag / fusion protein: Fc(DAPA)-AviTag-6xHis (C terminal on backbone)
  Cloning method: Restriction Enzyme; 5′ cloning site GCGGCCGC (not destroyed); 3′ cloning site GGCGCGCC (not destroyed)
  Sequencing primers: 5′ ATTTAGGTGACACTATAG; 3′ CACGTACCAGTTGAACTTCACC
Resource information
  A portion of this plasmid was derived from a plasmid made by: synthesis by ThermoFisher
Terms and licenses: Academic/Nonprofit Terms; Industry Terms: Not Available to Industry
Depositor comments: Some plasmids in this collection may have an IS4-like element ISVsa5 family transposase upstream of the CMV promoter.
How to cite: pD649-HAsp-KIR3DL3.1-Fc(DAPA)-AviTag-6xHis was a gift from Chris Garcia (Addgene plasmid # 156735 ; http://n2t.net/addgene:156735 ; RRID:Addgene_156735)
