[The description below was written by a language model from this plasmid's Addgene catalogue record and pLannotate feature annotations shown in this document.]
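Description:
pD649-HAsp-KIR3DL3.1-Fc(DAPA)-AviTag-6xHis is a mammalian expression plasmid built on the pD649 backbone for producing a secreted, Fc-fused form of the extracellular domain of human KIR3DL3, a natural killer cell receptor of the immunoglobulin superfamily. It is maintained in E. coli at high copy through a ColE1/pUC-type origin with ampicillin selection (AmpR). The annotation also shows an SV40 early promoter/EM7 promoter cassette driving a puromycin N-acetyltransferase gene with an SV40 poly(A) signal, which would allow puromycin selection in mammalian cells. Short fragments of f1 ori, ble, KanR, lacZα and a lac operator appear to be backbone remnants.

Expression is driven by the CMV enhancer and immediate-early promoter, followed by a fragment of CMV intron A. An SP6 promoter sits just upstream of the coding region and terminates in a bGH poly(A) signal. The open reading frame begins with a secretion signal: the name indicates an "HAsp" leader, while the automated annotation flags a fragment resembling a mouse IgH signal sequence. The 888 bp KIR3DL3 ectodomain follows, cloned between retained NotI and AscI sites. It is fused at its C terminus to a human IgG1 Fc carrying the D265A and P329A (DAPA) substitutions, which are generally used to reduce Fc effector binding. An AviTag for site-specific biotinylation and a 6xHis tag for affinity purification come next according to the record, although neither is annotated in the feature table.

The plasmid belongs to a collection made for a human IgSF cell-surface protein interaction screen. The depositor notes that some plasmids in the collection may carry an IS4-like transposase insertion upstream of the CMV promoter; no such element is annotated here.
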