Features (pLannotate 1.2.2; 21 found; start..end, strand, type, name):
     77..380     +  enhancer       CMV enhancer: human cytomegalovirus immediate early enhancer
    381..584     +  promoter       CMV promoter: human cytomegalovirus (CMV) immediate early promoter
    720..763     +  intron         CMV intron (fragment): modified intron A from human cytomegalovirus
    815..833     +  promoter       SP6 promoter: promoter for bacteriophage SP6 RNA polymerase
    837..874     +  CDS            IgH signal sequence (fragment): signal sequence from the mouse immunoglobulin heavy chain variable region
    983..1867    +  CDS            KIR3DL3 (fragment): KI3L3_HUMAN - Also known as CD158Z, KIR3DL7, KIRC1. Experimental evidence at protein level: Swiss-Prot protein existence level 1. Receptor on natural killer cells. May inhibit the activity of NK cells thus preventing cell lysis. From Homo sapiens (Human).
   1886..2563    +  CDS            IGHG1 (fragment): IGHG1_HUMAN - Experimental evidence at protein level: Swiss-Prot protein existence level 1. Constant region of immunoglobulin heavy chains. Immunoglobulins, also known as antibodies, are membrane-bound or secreted glycoproteins produced by B lymphocytes. In the recognition phase of humoral immunity, the membrane-bound immunoglobulins serve as receptors which, upon binding of a specific antigen, trigger the clonal expansion and differentiation of B lymphocytes into immunoglobulins- secreting plasma cells. Secreted immunoglobulins mediate the effector phase of humoral immunity, which results in
   2778..2889    +  polyA_signal   bGH poly(A) signal: bovine growth hormone polyadenylation signal
   2890..2998    +  rep_origin     f1 ori (fragment): f1 bacteriophage origin of replication; arrow indicates direction of (+) strand synthesis
   3012..3341    +  promoter       SV40 promoter: SV40 enhancer and early promoter
   3389..3436    +  promoter       EM7 promoter: synthetic bacterial promoter&nbsp
   3455..4054    +  CDS            PuroR (fragment): puromycin N-acetyltransferase; pac from Streptomyces; confers resistance to puromycin
   4064..4189    +  CDS            ble (fragment): BLE_KLEPN - Experimental evidence at protein level: Swiss-Prot protein existence level 1. Binding protein with a strong affinity to the bleomycin family of antibiotics. Binds to CL990; an antimitotic-antibiotic compound. From Klebsiella pneumoniae.
   4184..4305    +  polyA_signal   SV40 poly(A) signal: SV40 polyadenylation signal
   4358..5218    -  CDS            AmpR: β-lactamase; bla; confers resistance to ampicillin, carbenicillin, and related antibiotics
   5221..5317    -  promoter       AmpR promoter (fragment): bla
   5347..5371    -  CDS            KanR (fragment): aminoglycoside phosphotransferase; aph(3')-Ia; confers resistance to kanamycin
   5482..6070    +  rep_origin     ori: high-copy-number ColE1/pMB1/pBR322/pUC origin of replication
   6295..6312    +  terminator     rrnB T2 terminator (fragment): transcription terminator T2 from the E. coli rrnB gene
   6337..6356    -  CDS            lacZα (fragment): LacZα fragment of β-galactosidase; lacZ fragment
   6812..6828    +  protein_bind   lac operator: The lac repressor binds to the lac operator to inhibit transcription in E. coli. This inhibition can be relieved by adding lactose or isopropyl-β-D-thiogalactopyranoside (IPTG). lac repressor encoded by lacI
>Addgene plasmid #156735 | pD649-HAsp-KIR3DL3.1-Fc(DAPA)-AviTag-6xHis | addgene full sequence | sequence record 431376 | Addgene NGS Result
GGCATTGATTATTGACTAGTTATTAATAGTAATCAATTACGGGGTCATTAGTTCATAGCCCATATATGGA
GTTCCGCGTTACATAACTTACGGTAAATGGCCCGCCTGGCTGACCGCCCAACGACCCCCGCCCATTGACG
TCAATAATGACGTATGTTCCCATAGTAACGCCAATAGGGACTTTCCATTGACGTCAATGGGTGGAGTATT
TACGGTAAACTGCCCACTTGGCAGTACATCAAGTGTATCATATGCCAAGTACGCCCCCTATTGACGTCAA
TGACGGTAAATGGCCCGCCTGGCATTATGCCCAGTACATGACCTTATGGGACTTTCCTACTTGGCAGTAC
ATCTACGTATTAGTCATCGCTATTACCATGGTGATGCGGTTTTGGCAGTACATCAATGGGCGTGGATAGC
GGTTTGACTCACGGGGATTTCCAAGTCTCCACCCCATTGACGTCAATGGGAGTTTGTTTTGGCACCAAAA
TCAACGGGACTTTCCAAAATGTCGTAACAACTCCGCCCCATTGACGCAAATGGGCGGTAGGCGTGTACGG
TGGGAGGTCTATATAAGCAGAGCTCGTTTAGTGAACCGTCAGATCGCCTGGAGACGCCATCCACGCTGTT
TTGACCTCCATAGAAGACACCGGGACCGATCCAGCCTCCGCGGCCGGGAACGGTGCATTGGAACGCGGAT
TCCCCGTGCCAAGAGTGACGTAAGTACCGCCTATAGAGTCTATAGGCCCACCCCCTTGGCTTCGTTAGAA
CGCGGCTACAATTAATACATAACCTTATGTATCATACACATACGATTTAGGTGACACTATAGAATAACAT
CCACTTTGCCTTTCTCTCCACAGGTGTCCACTCCCAGGTCCAACTGCACCTCGGTTCTATCGAAAACGCG
CCTGCTAGCGCCACCATGAAGACCATCATTGCCCTGAGCTACATCTTCTGCCTGGTGTTCGCTGCGGCCG
CCCAAGATAAGCCTTTTCTGTCTGCTTGGCCTGGCACCGTGGTGTCTGAAGGACAGCATGTGACCCTGCA
GTGCAGAAGCAGACTGGGCTTCAACGAGTTCAGCCTGAGCAAAGAGGACGGCATGCCTGTGCCTGAGCTG
TACAACCGGATCTTCCGGAACAGCTTCCTGATGGGCCCTGTGACACCAGCTCACGCCGGCACATACAGAT
GCTGTAGCTCTCACCCTCACAGCCCCACAGGATGGTCCGCTCCATCTAACCCTGTGGTCATCATGGTCAC
CGGCGTGCACAGAAAGCCTTCTCTGCTTGCCCATCCTGGACCTCTGGTCAAGTCTGGCGAGACAGTGATT
CTGCAGTGTTGGAGCGACGTCCGCTTCGAGAGATTCCTGCTGCACAGAGAGGGCATCACAGAGGACCCTC
TGAGACTCGTGGGACAGCTGCATGATGCCGGCAGCCAAGTGAATTACAGCATGGGCCCAATGACACCCGC
ACTGGCCGGCACCTATAGATGTTTCGGCAGCGTGACCCATCTGCCTTACGAGCTGTCTGCCCCTAGCGAC
CCTCTGGATATTGTGGTTGTGGGCCTGTACGGCAAGCCTAGCCTTTCTGCTCAGCCTGGACCTACAGTGC
AGGCCGGCGAAAATGTGACACTGAGCTGTTCCAGCAGAAGCCTGTTCGACATCTACCACCTGTCCAGAGA
AGCCGAAGCCGGCGAACTGAGACTGACAGCCGTGCTGAGAGTGAACGGCACCTTCCAGGCCAATTTTCCA
CTGGGACCAGTGACACACGGCGGCAATTACCGGTGCTTCGGCTCTTTTAGAGCCCTGCCTCATGCTTGGA
GCGATCCCTCTGATCCTCTGCCTGTGTCTGTGACCGGCAACAGCAGAAATGGCGCGCCGGGCGGCGACAA
GACCCACACCTGCCCCCCCTGCCCAGCTCCAGAACTGCTGGGAGGGCCTTCCGTGTTCCTGTTCCCCCCC
AAGCCCAAGGACACCCTGATGATCAGCAGGACCCCCGAGGTGACCTGCGTGGTGGTGGCCGTGTCCCACG
AGGACCCAGAGGTGAAGTTCAACTGGTACGTGGACGGCGTGGAGGTGCACAACGCCAAGACCAAGCCCAG
AGAGGAGCAGTACAACAGCACCTACAGGGTGGTGTCCGTGCTGACCGTGCTGCACCAGGACTGGCTGAAC
GGCAAAGAATACAAGTGCAAAGTCTCCAACAAGGCCCTGGCTGCCCCAATCGAAAAGACAATCAGCAAGG
CCAAGGGCCAGCCACGGGAGCCCCAGGTGTACACCCTGCCCCCCAGCCGGGAGGAGATGACCAAGAACCA
GGTGTCCCTGACCTGTCTGGTGAAGGGCTTCTACCCCAGCGATATCGCCGTGGAGTGGGAGAGCAACGGC
CAGCCCGAGAACAACTACAAGACCACCCCCCCAGTGCTGGACAGCGACGGCAGCTTCTTCCTGTACAGCA
AGCTGACCGTGGACAAGTCCAGGTGGCAGCAGGGCAACGTGTTCAGCTGCAGCGTGATGCACGAGGCCCT
GCACAACCACTACACCCAGAAGTCCCTGAGCCTGAGCCCCGGCGGCAGCGGTCTTAATGATATTTTCGAG
GCTCAGAAGATTGAGTGGCATGAACACCACCACCATCACCACTAAGGCCGGCCTGTAGTCACTGGCACAA
CGCGTTACCCGGTAAGCCAATCGGGTATACACGGTCGTCATACTGCAGACAGGGTTCTTCTACTTTGCAA
GATAGTCTTGAGTAGTAAAATAAATAGATAGAGAAAATCAGCCTCGACTGTGCCTTCTAGTTGCCAGCCA
TCTGTTGTTTGCCCCTCCCCCGTGCCTTCCTTGACCCTGGAAGGTGCCACTCCCACTGTCCTTTCCTAAT
AAAATGAGGAAATTGCATCACAACACTCAACCCTATCTCGGTCTATTCTTTTGATTTATAAGGGATTTTG
CCGATTTCGGCCTATTGGTTAAAAAATGAGCTGATTTAACAAAAATTTAACGCGAATTAATTCTGTGGAA
TGTGTGTCAGTTAGGGTGTGGAAAGTCCCCAGGCTCCCCAGCAGGCAGAAGTATGCAAAGCATGCATCTC
AATTAGTCAGCAACCAGGTGTGGAAAGTCCCCAGGCTCCCCAGCAGGCAGAAGTATGCAAAGCATGCATC
TCAATTAGTCAGCAACCATAGTCCCGCCCCTAACTCCGCCCATCCCGCCCCTAACTCCGCCCAGTTCCGC
CCATTCTCCGCCCCATGGCTGACTAATTTTTTTTATTTATGCAGAGGCCGAGGCCGCCTCTGCCTCTGAG
CTATTCCAGAAGTAGTGAGGAGGCTTTTTTGGAGGCCTAGGCTTTTGCAAAAAGCTCCCGGGAGCTTGTA
TATCCATTTTCGGATCTGATCAGCACGTGTTGACAATTAATCATCGGCATAGTATATCGGCATAGTATAA
TACGACAAGGTGAGGAACTAAACCATGACCGAGTACAAGCCCACGGTGCGCCTCGCCACCCGCGACGACG
TCCCCAGGGCCGTACGCACCCTCGCCGCCGCGTTCGCCGACTACCCCGCCACGCGCCACACCGTCGATCC
GGACCGCCACATCGAGCGGGTCACCGAGCTGCAAGAACTCTTCCTCACGCGCGTCGGGCTCGACATCGGC
AAGGTGTGGGTCGCGGACGACGGCGCCGCGGTGGCGGTCTGGACCACGCCGGAGAGCGTCGAAGCGGGGG
CGGTGTTCGCCGAGATCGGCCCGCGCATGGCCGAGTTGAGCGGTTCCCGGCTGGCCGCGCAGCAACAGAT
GGAAGGCCTCCTGGCGCCGCACCGGCCCAAGGAGCCCGCGTGGTTCCTGGCCACCGTCGGCGTCTCGCCC
GACCACCAGGGCAAGGGTCTGGGCAGCGCCGTCGTGCTCCCCGGAGTGGAGGCGGCCGAGCGCGCCGGGG
TGCCCGCCTTCCTGGAGACATCCGCGCCCCGCAACCTCCCCTTCTACGAGCGGCTCGGCTTCACCGTCAC
CGCCGACGTCGAGGTGCCCGAAGGACCGCGCACCTGGTGCATGACCCGCAAGCCCGGTGCCTGACACGTG
CTACGAGATTTCGATTCCACCGCCGCCTTCTATGAAAGGTTGGGCTTCGGAATCGTTTTCCGGGACGCCG
GCTGGATGATCCTCCAGCGCGGGGATCTCATGCTGGAGTTCTTCGCCCACCCCAACTTGTTTATTGCAGC
TTATAATGGTTACAAATAAAGCAATAGCATCACAAATTTCACAAATAAAGCATTTTTTTCACTGCATTCT
AGTTGTGGTTTGTCCAAACTCATCAATGTATCTTATCATGTCTGTATACCGTCGACCTCTAGCTAGAGCT
TGGCGTAATCATGGTCATTACCAATGCTTAATCAGTGAGGCACCTATCTCAGCGATCTGTCTATTTCGTT
CATCCATAGTTGCCTGACTCCCCGTCGTGTAGATAACTACGATACGGGAGGGCTTACCATCTGGCCCCAG
CGCTGCGATGATACCGCGAGAACCACGCTCACCGGCTCCGGATTTATCAGCAATAAACCAGCCAGCCGGA
AGGGCCGAGCGCAGAAGTGGTCCTGCAACTTTATCCGCCTCCATCCAGTCTATTAATTGTTGCCGGGAAG
CTAGAGTAAGTAGTTCGCCAGTTAATAGTTTGCGCAACGTTGTTGCCATCGCTACAGGCATCGTGGTGTC
ACGCTCGTCGTTTGGTATGGCTTCATTCAGCTCCGGTTCCCAACGATCAAGGCGAGTTACATGATCCCCC
ATGTTGTGCAAAAAAGCGGTTAGCTCCTTCGGTCCTCCGATCGTTGTCAGAAGTAAGTTGGCCGCAGTGT
TATCACTCATGGTTATGGCAGCACTGCATAATTCTCTTACTGTCATGCCATCCGTAAGATGCTTTTCTGT
GACTGGTGAGTACTCAACCAAGTCATTCTGAGAATAGTGTATGCGGCGACCGAGTTGCTCTTGCCCGGCG
TCAATACGGGATAATACCGCGCCACATAGCAGAACTTTAAAAGTGCTCATCATTGGAAAACGTTCTTCGG
GGCGAAAACTCTCAAGGATCTTACCGCTGTTGAGATCCAGTTCGATGTAACCCACTCGTGCACCCAACTG
ATCTTCAGCATCTTTTACTTTCACCAGCGTTTCTGGGTGAGCAAAAACAGGAAGGCAAAATGCCGCAAAA
AAGGGAATAAGGGCGACACGGAAATGTTGAATACTCATATTCTTCCTTTTTCAATATTATTGAAGCATTT
ATCAGGGTTATTGTCTCATGAGCGGATACATATTTGAATGTATTTAGAAAAATAAACAAATAGGGGTCAG
TGTTACAACCAATTAACCAATTCTGAACATTATCGCGAGCCCATTTATACCTGAATATGGCTCATAACAC
CCCTTGCTCATGACCAAAATCCCTTAACGTGAGTTACGCGCGCGTCGTTCCACTGAGCGTCAGACCCCGT
AGAAAAGATCAAAGGATCTTCTTGAGATCCTTTTTTTCTGCGCGTAATCTGCTGCTTGCAAACAAAAAAA
CCACCGCTACCAGCGGTGGTTTGTTTGCCGGATCAAGAGCTACCAACTCTTTTTCCGAAGGTAACTGGCT
TCAGCAGAGCGCAGATACCAAATACTGTTCTTCTAGTGTAGCCGTAGTTAGCCCACCACTTCAAGAACTC
TGTAGCACCGCCTACATACCTCGCTCTGCTAATCCTGTTACCAGTGGCTGCTGCCAGTGGCGATAAGTCG
TGTCTTACCGGGTTGGACTCAAGACGATAGTTACCGGATAAGGCGCAGCGGTCGGGCTGAACGGGGGGTT
CGTGCACACAGCCCAGCTTGGAGCGAACGACCTACACCGAACTGAGATACCTACAGCGTGAGCTATGAGA
AAGCGCCACGCTTCCCGAAGGGAGAAAGGCGGACAGGTATCCGGTAAGCGGCAGGGTCGGAACAGGAGAG
CGCACGAGGGAGCTTCCAGGGGGAAACGCCTGGTATCTTTATAGTCCTGTCGGGTTTCGCCACCTCTGAC
TTGAGCGTCGATTTTTGTGATGCTCGTCAGGGGGGCGGAGCCTATGGAAAAACGCCAGCAACGCGGCCTT
TTTACGGTTCCTGGCCTTTTGCTGGCCTTTTGCTCACATGTTCTTTCCTGCGTTATCCCCTGATTCTGTG
GATAACCGTATTACCGCCTTTGAGTGAGCTGATACCGCTCGCCGCAGCCGAACGACCGAGCGCAGCGAGT
CAGTGAGCGAGGAAGCGGAAGGCGAGAGTAGGGAACTGCCAGGCATCAAACTAAGCAGAAGGCCCCTGAC
GGATGGCCTTTTTGCGTTTCTACAAACTCTTTCTGTGTTGTAAAACGACGGCCAGTCTTAAGCTCGGGCC
CCCTGGGCGGTTCTGATAACGAGTAATCGTTAATCCGCAAATAACGTAAAAACCCGCTTCGGCGGGTTTT
TTTATGGGGGGAGTTTAGGGAAAGAGCATTTGTCAGAATATTTAAGGGCGCCTGTCACTTTGCTTGATAT
ATGAGAATTATTTAACCTTATAAATGAGAAAAAAGCAACGCACTTTAAATAAGATACGTTGCTTTTTCGA
TTGATGAACACCTATAATTAAACTATTCATCTATTATTTATGATTTTTTGTATATACAATATTTCTAGTT
TGTTAAAGAGAATTAAGAAAATAAATCTCGAAAATAATAAAGGGAAAATCAGTTTTTGATATCAAAATTA
TACATGTCAACGATAATACAAAATATAATACAAACTATAAGATGTTATCAGTATTTATTATCATTTAGAA
TAAATTTTGTGTCGCCCTTAATTGTGAGCGGATAACAATTACGAGCTTCATGCACAGTGGCGTTGACTCA
ATATTGGCCATTAGCCATATTATTCATTGGTTATATAGCATAAATCAATATTGGCTATTGGCCATTGCAT
ACGTTGTATCTATATCATAATATGTACATTTATATTGGCTCATGTCCAATATGACCGCCATGTT
