>Addgene plasmid #156735 | pD649-HAsp-KIR3DL3.1-Fc(DAPA)-AviTag-6xHis | depositor partial sequence | sequence record 302580 | insert (extracellular domain)
CAAGATAAGCCTTTTCTGTCTGCTTGGCCTGGCACCGTGGTGTCTGAAGGACAGCATGTGACCCTGCAGT
GCAGAAGCAGACTGGGCTTCAACGAGTTCAGCCTGAGCAAAGAGGACGGCATGCCTGTGCCTGAGCTGTA
CAACCGGATCTTCCGGAACAGCTTCCTGATGGGCCCTGTGACACCAGCTCACGCCGGCACATACAGATGC
TGTAGCTCTCACCCTCACAGCCCCACAGGATGGTCCGCTCCATCTAACCCTGTGGTCATCATGGTCACCG
GCGTGCACAGAAAGCCTTCTCTGCTTGCCCATCCTGGACCTCTGGTCAAGTCTGGCGAGACAGTGATTCT
GCAGTGTTGGAGCGACGTCCGCTTCGAGAGATTCCTGCTGCACAGAGAGGGCATCACAGAGGACCCTCTG
AGACTCGTGGGACAGCTGCATGATGCCGGCAGCCAAGTGAATTACAGCATGGGCCCAATGACACCCGCAC
TGGCCGGCACCTATAGATGTTTCGGCAGCGTGACCCATCTGCCTTACGAGCTGTCTGCCCCTAGCGACCC
TCTGGATATTGTGGTTGTGGGCCTGTACGGCAAGCCTAGCCTTTCTGCTCAGCCTGGACCTACAGTGCAG
GCCGGCGAAAATGTGACACTGAGCTGTTCCAGCAGAAGCCTGTTCGACATCTACCACCTGTCCAGAGAAG
CCGAAGCCGGCGAACTGAGACTGACAGCCGTGCTGAGAGTGAACGGCACCTTCCAGGCCAATTTTCCACT
GGGACCAGTGACACACGGCGGCAATTACCGGTGCTTCGGCTCTTTTAGAGCCCTGCCTCATGCTTGGAGC
GATCCCTCTGATCCTCTGCCTGTGTCTGTGACCGGCAACAGCAGAAAT
